Addgene plasmid #48453: pFUSB4_CCCC
Depositing lab: Stephen Ekker. Depositing organization: Mayo Foundation for Medical Education and Research. Publication: High Efficiency In Vivo Genome Engineering with a Simplified 15-RVD GoldyTALEN Design. Ma AC, Lee HB, Clark KJ, Ekker SC. PLoS One. 2013 May 29;8(5):e65259. doi: 10.1371/journal.pone.0065259. Print 2013. PubMed 23734242.
Backbone
  Vector backbone: pFUS_B4
  Vector type: Mammalian Expression, TALEN
Growth in bacteria
  Bacterial resistance: Spectinomycin, 50 μg/mL
  Growth temperature: 37°C
  Growth strain: Top10
  Copy number: Unknown
Gene/Insert
  Gene/Insert name: RVD sequence: HD HD HD HD
  Species: Synthetic
  Cloning method: Unknown
  Sequencing primers: 5′ ttgatgcctggcagttccct; 3′ cgaaccgaacaggcttatgt
Terms and licenses: Academic/Nonprofit Terms; Industry Terms: Not Available to Industry
Depositor comments: Plasmid was created using Golden Gate cloning.
How to cite: pFUSB4_CCCC was a gift from Stephen Ekker (Addgene plasmid # 48453 ; http://n2t.net/addgene:48453 ; RRID:Addgene_48453)
