[The description below was written by a language model from this plasmid's Addgene catalogue record and pLannotate feature annotations shown in this document.]
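Description:
pFUSB4_CCCC is a pre-assembled TALE repeat intermediate built in the pFUS_B4 array vector, one of the Golden Gate TALEN assembly backbones. It carries a synthetic block of four TALE repeats whose repeat-variable diresidues are HD HD HD HD. HD is the RVD that preferentially recognises cytosine, so the module specifies the DNA target CCCC, as the name indicates. The depositor notes that it was made by Golden Gate cloning. It belongs to a library of ready-made multi-repeat modules associated with a simplified 15-RVD GoldyTALEN design for in vivo genome engineering.

The plasmid is small (about 2.9 kb) and is essentially a bacterial cloning vector. It replicates from a high-copy ColE1/pUC-type origin and is selected with spectinomycin through an aadA aminoglycoside adenylyltransferase gene. This gene lies downstream of a class 1 integron Pc promoter fragment and a remnant of a gentamicin acetyltransferase gene. rrnB T1 and T2 terminators are present, along with short lacI and lacZα fragments. The lacZα remnant is consistent with a blue/white screening cassette having been displaced when the repeats were inserted. The automated annotation does not label the TALE repeats themselves, which presumably occupy the unannotated stretch between the lacZα fragment and the resistance region.

Although the catalogue lists the vector type as mammalian expression/TALEN, the feature table shows no eukaryotic promoter, nuclease domain or polyadenylation signal. The plasmid therefore appears to act as a building block. In Golden Gate schemes, the repeat block is typically combined with other array modules and a last-repeat plasmid in a second reaction, which places the complete array into a TALEN expression backbone.
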