Features (pLannotate 1.2.2; 8 found; start..end, strand, type, name):
      3..39      -  CDS            lacZα (fragment): LacZα fragment of β-galactosidase; lacZ fragment
    596..619     +  promoter       Pc promoter (fragment): intI1 (promoter lies within the coding sequence); class 1 integron promoter
    795..851     +  CDS            GmR (fragment): gentamycin acetyltransferase; aacC1; confers resistance to gentamycin
    858..1649    +  CDS            SmR: aminoglycoside adenylyltransferase (Murphy, 1985); aadA; confers resistance to spectinomycin and streptomycin
   1742..2330    +  rep_origin     ori: high-copy-number ColE1/pMB1/pBR322/pUC origin of replication
   2513..2605    +  CDS            lacI (fragment): lac repressor; lacI; The lac repressor binds to the lac operator to inhibit transcription in E. coli. This inhibition can be relieved by adding lactose or isopropyl-β-D-thiogalactopyranoside (IPTG).
   2660..2687    -  terminator     rrnB T2 terminator: transcription terminator T2 from the E. coli rrnB gene
   2819..2862    +  terminator     rrnB T1 terminator: Escherichia coli rrnB; transcription terminator T1 from the E. coli rrnB gene
>Addgene plasmid #48453 | pFUSB4_CCCC | depositor full sequence | sequence record 70153 | Full Sequence
ATGTTTTCCCAGTCACGACGTTGTAAAACGACGGCCAGTCTTAAGCGTCTCATGGCCTGACCCCGGACCA
AGTGGTGGCCTATCGCCAGCCACGATGGCGGCAAGCAAGCGCTCGAAACGGTGCAGCGGCTGTTGCCGGT
GCTGTGCCAGGACCATGGCCTGACTCCGGACCAAGTGGTGGCTATCGCCAGCCACGATGGCGGCAAGCAA
GCGCTCGAAACGGTGCAGCGGCTGTTGCCGGTGCTGTGCCAGGACCATGGCCTGACTCCGGACCAAGTGG
TGGCTATCGCCAGCCACGATGGCGGCAAGCAAGCGCTCGAAACGGTGCAGCGGCTGTTGCCGGTGCTGTG
CCAGGACCATGGCCTGACTCCGGACCAAGTGGTGGCTATCGCCAGCCACGATGGCGGCAAGCAAGCGCTC
GAAACGGTGCAGCGGCTGTTGCCGGTGCTGTGCCAGGACCATGGCCTGACCCCGGACCAAGTGGTGGCTA
TCGAGACGTCTAGACCAGCCAGGACAGAAATGCCTCGACTTCGCTGCTACCCAAGGTTGCCGGGTGACGC
ACACCGTGGAAACGGATGAAGGCACGAACCCAGTGGACATAAGCCTGTTCGGTTCGTAAGCTGTAATGCA
AGTAGCGTATGCGCTCACGCAACTGGTCCAGAACCTTGACCGAACGCAGCGGTGGTAACGGCGCAGTGGC
GGTTTTCATGGCTTGTTATGACTGTTTTTTTGGGGTACAGTCTATGCCTCGGGCATCCAAGCAGCAAGCG
CGTTACGCCGTGGGTCGATGTTTGATGTTATGGAGCAGCAACGATGTTACGCAGCAGGGCAGTCGCCCTA
AAACAAAGTTAAACATTATGAGGGAAGCGGTGATCGCCGAAGTATCGACTCAACTATCAGAGGTAGTTGG
CGTCATCGAGCGCCATCTCGAACCGACGTTGCTGGCCGTACATTTGTACGGCTCCGCAGTGGATGGCGGC
CTGAAGCCACACAGTGATATTGATTTGCTGGTTACGGTGACCGTAAGGCTTGATGAAACAACGCGGCGAG
CTTTGATCAACGACCTTTTGGAAACTTCGGCTTCCCCTGGAGAGAGCGAGATTCTCCGCGCTGTAGAAGT
CACCATTGTTGTGCACGACGACATCATTCCGTGGCGTTATCCAGCTAAGCGCGAACTGCAATTTGGAGAA
TGGCAGCGCAATGACATTCTTGCAGGTATCTTCGAGCCAGCCACGATCGACATTGATCTGGCTATCTTGC
TGACAAAAGCAAGAGAACATAGCGTTGCCTTGGTAGGTCCAGCGGCGGAGGAACTCTTTGATCCGGTTCC
TGAACAGGATCTATTTGAGGCGCTAAATGAAACCTTAACGCTATGGAACTCGCCGCCCGACTGGGCTGGC
GATGAGCGAAATGTAGTGCTTACGTTGTCCCGCATTTGGTACAGCGCAGTAACCGGCAAAATCGCGCCGA
AGGATGTCGCTGCCGACTGGGCAATGGAGCGCCTGCCGGCCCAGTATCAGCCCGTCATACTTGAAGCTAG
ACAGGCTTATCTTGGACAAGAAGAAGATCGCTTGGCCTCGCGCGCAGATCAGTTGGAAGAATTTGTCCAC
TACGTGAAAGGCGAGATCACCAAGGTAGTCGGCAAATAACCCTCGAGCCACCCATGACCAAAATCCCTTA
ACGTGAGTTACGCGTCGTTCCACTGAGCGTCAGACCCCGTAGAAAAGATCAAAGGATCTTCTTGAGATCC
TTTTTTTCTGCGCGTAATCTGCTGCTTGCAAACAAAAAAACCACCGCTACCAGCGGTGGTTTGTTTGCCG
GATCAAGAGCTACCAACTCTTTTTCCGAAGGTAACTGGCTTCAGCAGAGCGCAGATACCAAATACTGTCC
TTCTAGTGTAGCCGTAGTTAGGCCACCACTTCAAGAACTCTGTAGCACCGCCTACATACCTCGCTCTGCT
AATCCTGTTACCAGTGGCTGCTGCCAGTGGCGATAAGTCGTGTCTTACCGGGTTGGACTCAAGACGATAG
TTACCGGATAAGGCGCAGCGGTCGGGCTGAACGGGGGGTTCGTGCACACAGCCCAGCTTGGAGCGAACGA
CCTACACCGAACTGAGATACCTACAGCGTGAGCATTGAGAAAGCGCCACGCTTCCCGAAGGGAGAAAGGC
GGACAGGTATCCGGTAAGCGGCAGGGTCGGAACAGGAGAGCGCACGAGGGAGCTTCCAGGGGGAAACGCC
TGGTATCTTTATAGTCCTGTCGGGTTTCGCCACCTCTGACTTGAGCGTCGATTTTTGTGATGCTCGTCAG
GGGGGCGGAGCCTATGGAAAAACGCCAGCAACGCGGCCTTTTTACGGTTCCTGGCCTTTTGCTGGCCTTT
TGCTCACATGTTCTTTCCTGCGTTATCCCCTGATTCTGTGGATAACCGTATTACCGCCTTTGAGTGAGCT
GATACCGCTCGCCGCAGCCGAACGACCGAGCGCAGCGAGTCAGTGAGCGAGGAAGCGGAAGAGCGCCCAA
TACGCAAACCGCCTCTCCCCGCGCGTTGGCCGATTCATTAATGCAGCTGGCACGACAGGTTTCCCGACTG
GAAAGCGGGCAGTGAGCGCAACGCAATTAATACGCGTACCGCTAGCCAGGAAGAGTTTGTAGAAACGCAA
AAAGGCCATCCGTCAGGATGGCCTTCTGCTTAGTTTGATGCCTGGCAGTTTATGGCGGGCGTCCTGCCCG
CCACCCTCCGGGCCGTTGCTTCACAACGTTCAAATCCGCTCCCGGCGGATTTGTCCTACTCAGGAGAGCG
TTCACCGACAAACAACAGATAAAACGAAAGGCCCAGTCTTCCGACTGAGCCTTTCGTTTTATTTGATGCC
TGGCAGTTCCCTACTCTCGCGTTAACGCTAGCATGG
