>Addgene plasmid #48453 | pFUSB4_CCCC | addgene partial sequence | sequence record 70801 | pCR8_F1 5'-ttgatgcctggcagttccct-3'
TCACGACGTTGTAAAACGACGGCCAGTCTTAAGCGTCTCATGGCCTGACCCCGGACCAAGTGGTGGCTAT
CGCCAGCCACGATGGCGGCAAGCAAGCGCTCGAAACGGTGCAGCGGCTGTTGCCGGTGCTGTGCCAGGAC
CATGGCCTGACTCCGGACCAAGTGGTGGCTATCGCCAGCCACGATGGCGGCAAGCAAGCGCTCGAAACGG
TGCAGCGGCTGTTGCCGGTGCTGTGCCAGGACCATGGCCTGACTCCGGACCAAGTGGTGGCTATCGCCAG
CCACGATGGCGGCAAGCAAGCGCTCGAAACGGTGCAGCGGCTGTTGCCGGTGCTGTGCCAGGACCATGGC
CTGACTCCGGACCAAGTGGTGGCTATCGCCAGCCACGATGGCGGCAAGCAAGCGCTCGAAACGGTGCAGC
GGCTGTTGCCGGTGCTGTGCCAGGACCATGGCCTGACCCCGGACCAAGTGGTGGCTATCGAGACGTCTAG
ACCAGCCAGGACAGAAATGCCTCGACTTCGCTGCTACCCAAGGTTGCCGGGTGACGCACACCGTGGAAAC
GGATGAAGGCACGAACCCAGTGGACATAAGCCTGTTCGGTTCGTAAGCTGTAATGCAAGTAGCGTATGCG
CTCACGCAACTGGTCCAGAACCTTGACCGAACGCAGCGGTGGTAACGGCGCAGTGGCGGTTTTCATGGCT
TGTTATGACTGTTTTTTTGGGGTACAGTCTATGCCTCGGGCATCCAAGCAGCAAGCGCGTTACGCCGTGG
GTCGATGTTTGATGTTATGGAGCAGCAACGATGTTACGCAGCAGGGCAGTCGCCCTAAAACAAAGTTAAA
CATTATGA
